Addgene plasmid #11466: pGEX-Nedd-4/2522
Depositing lab: Allan Weissman. Depositing organization: National Cancer Institute (NCI). Publication: Subcellular localization and ubiquitin-conjugating enzyme (E2) interactions of mammalian HECT family ubiquitin protein ligases. Hatakeyama S, Jensen JP, Weissman AM. J Biol Chem. 1997 Jun 13. 272(24):15085-92. 10.1074/jbc.272.24.15085 PubMed 9182527.
Backbone
  Vector backbone: pGEX-KG
  Backbone manufacturer: see PMID 1852137
  Backbone size w/o insert (bp): 5000
  Vector type: Bacterial Expression
Growth in bacteria
  Bacterial resistance: Ampicillin, 100 μg/mL
  Growth temperature: 37°C
  Growth strain: DH5alpha
  Copy number: Unknown
Gene/Insert
  Gene/Insert name: Nedd4-1 (alt name: Nedd4)
  Species: M. musculus (mouse)
  Insert size (bp): 2200
  Mutation: aa 52-777
  GenBank ID: U96635
  Entrez Gene: Nedd4 (a.k.a. E430025J12Rik, EG639396, Gm7265, KIAA0093, Nedd4-1, Nedd4a)
  Tag / fusion protein: GST (N terminal on backbone)
  Cloning method: Restriction Enzyme
  Sequencing primers: 5′ Amersham 5' pGEX; 3′ Amersham 3' pGEX
Terms and licenses: Academic/Nonprofit Terms; Industry Terms: Not Available to Industry
How to cite: pGEX-Nedd-4/2522 was a gift from Allan Weissman (Addgene plasmid # 11466 ; http://n2t.net/addgene:11466 ; RRID:Addgene_11466)
