[The description below was written by a language model from this plasmid's Addgene catalogue record.]
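Description:
pGEX-Nedd-4/2522 is a bacterial expression plasmid built on the pGEX-KG backbone (about 5 kb without insert) and carrying a roughly 2.2 kb fragment of mouse Nedd4-1 (Nedd4). The insert encodes amino acids 52–777 of the protein rather than the full-length open reading frame. It was introduced by restriction enzyme cloning so that it sits in frame downstream of the glutathione S-transferase (GST) coding sequence supplied by the backbone. The product is therefore an N-terminally GST-tagged Nedd4 fusion protein. The plasmid is maintained in E. coli under ampicillin selection. The record lists the copy number as unknown, and no feature table is provided, so the promoter, origin of replication and any linker or protease cleavage elements are not explicitly stated. pGEX-family vectors generally drive GST fusions from an IPTG-inducible tac promoter, but this is not confirmed in the entry for this construct.

Nedd4 is a HECT-family E3 ubiquitin protein ligase, and the associated publication concerns the subcellular localization of mammalian HECT ligases and their interactions with ubiquitin-conjugating enzymes (E2s). In that context, the construct is suited to producing recombinant GST-Nedd4 in bacteria. The GST moiety allows affinity capture on glutathione resin for purification, and such fusions are commonly used in pull-down or binding assays with candidate partners such as E2 enzymes, or in in vitro biochemical studies of ligase function. The record does not state which Nedd4 domains fall within the 52–777 fragment, and the specific experiments performed with this plasmid are not detailed beyond the publication title.
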