>Addgene plasmid #11466 | pGEX-Nedd-4/2522 | addgene partial sequence | sequence record 18287 | 11466 with pGEX5'
ATCGGATCTGGTTCCGCGTGGATCCCCGGGAATTTCCGGTGGTGGTGGTGGAATTCTAGGTCAAGTGGAT
GTCCCTCTCTATCCTTTACCGACTGAAAACCCAAGAATGGAGAGACCATATACATTTAAGGATTTTGTTC
TTCATCCAAGAAGTCACAAATCAAGAGTTAAAGGTTATCTGAGATTAAAAATGACTTATTTACCTAAAAA
TGGCTCAGAAGATGAAAATGCAGACCAGGCTGAGGAGTTAGAGCCTGGCTGGGTTGTTTTGGACCAACCA
GATGCTGCCACTCATTTGCCGCATCCACCAGAACCCTCTCCCCTACCTCCAGGATGGGAAGAGAGGCAGG
ATGTCCTTGGAAGGACCTACTACGTAAACCATGAATCTAGAAGAACACAGTGGAAAAGGCCAAGCCCTGA
CGATGACCTCACGGATGAAGACAATGATGATATGCAGCTGCAAGCGCAGCGAGCATTCACCACCAGGCGG
CAGATATCGGAGGATGTGGATGGCCCTGACAACCGGGAGTCCCCTGAGAATTGGGAAATCGTACGAGAAG
ATGAAAACACCGAGTATAGTGGTCAGGCTGTCCAGTCACCTCCATCGGGTCACATTGATGTGCAGACTCA
CCTTGCAGAAGAGTTTAATACCAGACTTGCCGTGTGTGGAAATCCAGCCACCAGCCAGCCGGTTACCAGC
TCAAATCATTCCAGCAGAGGAGGCAGCTTGCAGACCTGTATCTTTGAGGAACAGCCTACACTTCCTGTGC
TTTTGCCTACTTCATCT
